>Addgene plasmid #100670 | YCe4522 HC_Kan_conn_BsaI-3_p1 | addgene full sequence | sequence record 196912 | Addgene NGS Result
CTAGTCACCGTCTCGTAGGAGAGCATGGAGAATGGGAGAGAAAGAAGGGATGAAACAACGCAACGAACGA
AAAGGTCTCAATCCCAGCTGTTAACTAGCGAGTCAGACGAGATGGATAGATTTAGATGCATGGCGAGACG
CTAACGAATTCTCTAGATATCGCTCAATACTGACCATTTAAATCATACCTGACCTCCATAGCAGAAAGTC
AAAAGCCTCCGACCGGAGGCTTTTGACTTGATCGGCACGTAAGAGGTTCCAACTTTCACCATAATGAAAT
AAGATCACTACCGGGCGTATTTTTTGAGTTATCGAGATTTTCAGGAGCTAAGGAAGCTAAAATGAGCCAT
ATTCAACGGGAAACGTCTTGCTCGAGGCCGCGATTAAATTCCAACATGGATGCTGATTTATATGGGTATA
AATGGGCTCGCGATAATGTCGGGCAATCAGGTGCGACAATCTATCGATTGTATGGGAAGCCCGATGCGCC
AGAGTTGTTTCTGAAACATGGCAAAGGTAGCGTTGCCAATGATGTTACAGATGAGATGGTCAGGCTAAAC
TGGCTGACGGAATTTATGCCTCTTCCGACCATCAAGCATTTTATCCGTACTCCTGATGATGCATGGTTAC
TCACCACTGCGATCCCAGGGAAAACAGCATTCCAGGTATTAGAAGAATATCCTGATTCAGGTGAAAATAT
TGTTGATGCGCTGGCAGTGTTCCTGCGCCGGTTGCATTCGATTCCTGTTTGTAATTGTCCTTTTAACGGC
GATCGCGTATTTCGTCTCGCTCAGGCGCAATCACGAATGAATAACGGTTTGGTTGGTGCGAGTGATTTTG
ATGACGAGCGTAATGGCTGGCCTGTTGAACAAGTCTGGAAAGAAATGCATAAGCTTTTGCCATTCTCACC
GGATTCAGTCGTCACTCATGGTGATTTCTCACTTGATAACCTTATTTTTGACGAGGGGAAATTAATAGGT
TGTATTGATGTTGGACGAGTCGGAATCGCAGACCGATACCAGGATCTTGCCATCCTATGGAACTGCCTCG
GTGAGTTTTCTCCTTCATTACAGAAACGGCTTTTTCAAAAATATGGTATTGATAATCCTGATATGAATAA
ATTGCAGTTTCACTTGATGCTCGATGAGTTTTTCTGAGGGCCCAAATGTAATCACCTGGCTCACCTTCGG
GTGGGCCTTTCTGCGTTGCTGGCGTTTTTCCATAGGCTCCGCCCCCCTGACGAGCATCACAAAAATCGAT
GCTCAAGTCAGAGGTGGCGAAACCCGACAGGACTATAAAGATACCAGGCGTTTCCCCCTGGAAGCTCCCT
CGTGCGCTCTCCTGTTCCGACCCTGCCGCTTACCGGATACCTGTCCGCCTTTCTCCCTTCGGGAAGCGTG
GCGCTTTCTCATAGCTCACGCTGTAGGTATCTCAGTTCGGTGTAGGTCGTTCGCTCCAAGCTGGGCTGTG
TGCACGAACCCCCCGTTCAGCCCGACCGCTGCGCCTTATCCGGTAACTATCGTCTTGAGTCCAACCCGGT
AAGACACGACTTATCGCCACTGGCAGCAGCCACTGGTAACAGGATTAGCAGAGCGAGGTATGTAGGCGGT
GCTACAGAGTTCTTGAAGTGGTGGCCTAACTACGGCTACACTAGAAGAACAGTATTTGGTATCTGCGCTC
TGCTGAAGCCAGTTACCTCGGAAAAAGAGTTGGTAGCTCTTGATCCGGCAAACAAACCACCGCTGGTAGC
GGTGGTTTTTTTGTTTGCAAGCAGCAGATTACGCGCAGAAAAAAAGGATCTCAAGAAGATCCTTTGATTT
TCTACCGAAGAAAGGCCCACCCGTGAAGGTGAGCCAGTGAGTTGATTGCAGTCCAGTTACGCTGGAGTCT
GAGGCTCGTCCTGAATGATATCAAGCTTGAATTCGTT
Features (pLannotate 1.2.2; 6 found; start..end, strand, type, name):
    207..238     +  terminator     tonB terminator: bidirectional E. coli tonB-P14 transcription terminator
    239..341     +  promoter       cat promoter: promoter of the E. coli cat gene encoding chloramphenicol acetyltransferase
    342..1155    +  CDS            KanR (fragment): aminoglycoside phosphotransferase; aph(3')-Ia; confers resistance to kanamycin in bacteria or G418 (Geneticin®) in eukaryotes
   1178..1205    +  terminator     T7Te terminator: phage T7 early transcription terminator
   1217..1804    -  rep_origin     ori: high-copy-number ColE1/pMB1/pBR322/pUC origin of replication
   1826..1855    -  terminator     T3Te terminator: phage T3 early transcription terminator
