[The description below was written by a language model from this plasmid's Addgene catalogue record and pLannotate feature annotations shown in this document.]
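Description:
YCe4522 HC_Kan_conn_BsaI-3_p1 is a small (about 1.9 kb) synthetic-biology part plasmid from the EMMA (Extensible Mammalian Modular Assembly) toolkit, built on the pSMART HC_Kan backbone and propagated in E. coli. The annotated features are almost entirely backbone. They comprise a high-copy ColE1/pUC-type origin of replication and a kanamycin resistance gene (aminoglycoside phosphotransferase, aph(3')-Ia) that the annotation places downstream of a cat promoter. Three transcription terminators (tonB, T7 early and T3 early) flank these elements. In this type of vector such terminators insulate the cloning region from transcription originating in the backbone, and vice versa. The plasmid carries no mammalian expression elements, reporters or tags.

The payload is a short synthetic connector that the feature table does not annotate; it presumably lies in the unannotated region outside the marker and origin. According to the depositor, it is a DNA element with no biological function that contains an internal BsaI site, which yields an ATCC overhang when cleaved. It occupies position 1 in the first-step, BsmBI-based Golden Gate assembly and is used together with a partner connector, HC_Kan_conn_BsaI-4_p25, at position 25. A vector assembled in that first reaction is therefore flanked by BsaI sites. These sites allow the whole assembled unit to be released and moved in a second-step Golden Gate reaction into HC_RFP-4, the part-entry vector for position 4. This gives hierarchical, two-tier construction of more complex mammalian expression vectors. The restriction sites used to clone the connector into the backbone are not recorded.
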