Addgene plasmid #100670: YCe4522 HC_Kan_conn_BsaI-3_p1
Purpose: EMMA toolkit Assembly connector for second step assembly
Depositing lab: Yizhi Cai. Depositing organization: University of Edinburgh. Publication: EMMA: An Extensible Mammalian Modular Assembly Toolkit for the Rapid Design and Production of Diverse Expression Vectors. Martella A, Matjusaitis M, Auxillos J, Pollard SM, Cai Y. ACS Synth Biol. 2017 Apr 24. doi: 10.1021/acssynbio.7b00016. PubMed 28418644.
Backbone
  Vector backbone: pSMART HC_Kan
  Vector type: Synthetic Biology
Growth in bacteria
  Bacterial resistance: Kanamycin, 50 μg/mL
  Growth temperature: 37°C
  Growth strain: DH5alpha
  Copy number: High Copy
Gene/Insert
  Gene/Insert name: EMMA toolkit Assembly connector for second step assembly
  Species: Synthetic
  Cloning method: Restriction Enzyme; 5′ cloning site Unknown (unknown if destroyed); 3′ cloning site Unknown (unknown if destroyed)
Terms and licenses: Academic/Nonprofit Terms; Industry Terms: Not Available to Industry
Depositor comments: DNA element with no function and internal BsaI site generating a ATCC overhang upon cleavage. It is used in the first step BsmBI-based Golden Gate along with HC_Kan_conn_BsaI-4_p25 to flank the vector with BsaI stes. Vectors built in the first BsmBI-based Golden Gate reaction will be flanked by BsaI sites that are used in a second step assembly using as entry vector HC_RFP-4 (the part-entry vector for position 4). See manuscript for futher information
How to cite: YCe4522 HC_Kan_conn_BsaI-3_p1 was a gift from Yizhi Cai (Addgene plasmid # 100670 ; http://n2t.net/addgene:100670 ; RRID:Addgene_100670)
